LOCUS       Exported 12140 bp ds-DNA circular SYN 12-MAY-2021
DEFINITION  synthetic circular DNA
ACCESSION   .
VERSION     .
KEYWORDS    pLKO-puro FLAG SREBP1
SOURCE      synthetic DNA construct
  ORGANISM  synthetic DNA construct
REFERENCE   1 (bases 1 to 12140)
  AUTHORS   Peterson TR, Sengupta SS, Harris TE, Carmack AE, Kang SA, Balderas
            E, Guertin DA, Madden KL, Carpenter AE, Finck BN, Sabatini DM
  TITLE     mTOR Complex 1 Regulates Lipin 1 Localization to Control the SREBP
            Pathway.
  JOURNAL   Cell. 2011 Aug 5;146(3):408-20.
  PUBMED    21816276
REFERENCE   2 (bases 1 to 12140)
  AUTHORS   .
  TITLE     Direct Submission
  JOURNAL   Exported May 12, 2021 from SnapGene Server 1.1.58
            http://www.snapgene.com
FEATURES             Location/Qualifiers
     source          1..12140
                     /organism="synthetic DNA construct"
                     /mol_type="other DNA"
     protein_bind    107..128
                     /label=CAP binding site
                     /bound_moiety="E. coli catabolite activator protein"
                     /note="CAP binding activates transcription in the presence
                     of cAMP."
     promoter        143..173
                     /label=lac promoter
                     /note="promoter for the E. coli lac operon"
     protein_bind    181..197
                     /label=lac operator
                     /bound_moiety="lac repressor encoded by lacI"
                     /note="The lac repressor binds to the lac operator to
                     inhibit transcription in E. coli. This inhibition can be
                     relieved by adding lactose or
                     isopropyl-beta-D-thiogalactopyranoside (IPTG)."
     primer_bind     186..208
                     /label=M13/pUC Reverse
                     /note="In lacZ gene"
     primer_bind     205..221
                     /label=M13 rev
                     /note="common sequencing primer, one of multiple similar
                     variants"
     primer_bind     205..221
                     /label=M13 Reverse
                     /note="In lacZ gene. Also called M13-rev"
     primer_bind     240..260
                     /label=T3
                     /note="T3 promoter, forward primer"
     promoter        242..260
                     /label=T3 promoter
                     /note="promoter for bacteriophage T3 RNA polymerase"
     promoter        288..514
                     /label=RSV promoter
                     /note="Rous sarcoma virus enhancer/promoter"
     LTR             515..695
                     /label=5' LTR (truncated)
                     /note="truncated 5' long terminal repeat (LTR) from HIV-1"
     misc_feature    742..867
                     /label=HIV-1 Psi
                     /note="packaging signal of human immunodeficiency virus
                     type 1"
     misc_feature    1364..1597
                     /label=RRE
                     /note="The Rev response element (RRE) of HIV-1 allows for
                     Rev-dependent mRNA export from the nucleus to the
                     cytoplasm."
     CDS             3120..3164
                     /codon_start=1
                     /product="antigenic peptide corresponding to amino acids
                     655 to 669 of the HIV envelope protein gp41 (Lutje Hulsik
                     et al., 2013)"
                     /label=gp41 peptide
                     /note="recognized by the 2H10 single-chain llama nanobody"
                     /translation="KNEQELLELDKWASL"
     promoter        3471..3674
                     /label=CMV promoter
                     /note="human cytomegalovirus (CMV) immediate early
                     promoter"
     primer_bind     3625..3645
                     /label=CMV-F
                     /note="Human CMV immediate early promoter, forward primer"
     primer_bind     3671..3695
                     /label=LNCX
                     /note="Human CMV promoter, forward primer"
     promoter        3905..3923
                     /label=SP6 promoter
                     /note="promoter for bacteriophage SP6 RNA polymerase"
     primer_bind     3905..3922
                     /label=SP6
                     /note="SP6 promoter, forward primer"
     primer_bind     3936..3955
                     /label=pMT2-F
                     /note="Synthetic intron, forward primer"
     CDS             4014..4037
                     /codon_start=1
                     /product="FLAG(R) epitope tag, followed by an enterokinase
                     cleavage site"
                     /label=FLAG
                     /translation="DYKDDDDK"
     misc_feature    7521..7638
                     /label=cPPT/CTS
                     /note="central polypurine tract and central termination
                     sequence of HIV-1"
     promoter        7687..8197
                     /label=hPGK promoter
                     /note="human phosphoglycerate kinase 1 promoter"
     primer_bind     8116..8134
                     /label=hPGK-F
                     /note="Human PGK promoter, forward primer"
     CDS             8219..8818
                     /codon_start=1
                     /gene="pac from Streptomyces alboniger"
                     /product="puromycin N-acetyltransferase"
                     /label=PuroR
                     /note="confers resistance to puromycin"
                     /translation="MTEYKPTVRLATRDDVPRAVRTLAAAFADYPATRHTVDPDRHIER
                     VTELQELFLTRVGLDIGKVWVADDGAAVAVWTTPESVEAGAVFAEIGPRMAELSGSRLA
                     AQQQMEGLLAPHRPKEPAWFLATVGVSPDHQGKGLGSAVVLPGVEAAERAGVPAFLETS
                     APRNLPFYERLGFTVTADVEVPEGPRTWCMTRKPGA"
     primer_bind     complement(8219..8238)
                     /label=Puro-R
                     /note="Puromycin resistance gene, reverse primer. Also
                     called puro-variant-R"
     primer_bind     8715..8735
                     /label=Puro-F
                     /note="Puromycin resistance gene, forward primer"
     LTR             8946..9179
                     /label=3' LTR (Delta-U3)
                     /note="self-inactivating 3' long terminal repeat (LTR) from
                     HIV-1"
     polyA_signal    9251..9372
                     /label=SV40 poly(A) signal
                     /note="SV40 polyadenylation signal"
     primer_bind     complement(9288..9307)
                     /label=SV40pA-R
                     /note="SV40 polyA, reverse primer"
     primer_bind     9342..9361
                     /label=EBV-rev
                     /note="SV40 polyA terminator, reverse primer"
     rep_origin      9412..9547
                     /label=SV40 ori
                     /note="SV40 origin of replication"
     primer_bind     9474..9493
                     /label=SV40pro-F
                     /note="SV40 promoter/origin, forward primer"
     primer_bind     complement(9567..9586)
                     /label=T7
                     /note="T7 promoter, forward primer"
     promoter        complement(9568..9586)
                     /label=T7 promoter
                     /note="promoter for bacteriophage T7 RNA polymerase"
     primer_bind     complement(9596..9613)
                     /label=M13 Forward
                     /note="In lacZ gene. Also called M13-F20 or M13 (-21)
                     Forward"
     primer_bind     complement(9596..9612)
                     /label=M13 fwd
                     /note="common sequencing primer, one of multiple similar
                     variants"
     primer_bind     complement(9605..9627)
                     /label=M13/pUC Forward
                     /note="In lacZ gene"
     rep_origin      9754..10209
                     /direction=RIGHT
                     /label=f1 ori
                     /note="f1 bacteriophage origin of replication; arrow
                     indicates direction of (+) strand synthesis"
     primer_bind     complement(9841..9860)
                     /label=F1ori-R
                     /note="F1 origin, reverse primer"
     primer_bind     10051..10072
                     /label=F1ori-F
                     /note="F1 origin, forward primer"
     promoter        10235..10339
                     /gene="bla"
                     /label=AmpR promoter
     CDS             10340..11200
                     /codon_start=1
                     /gene="bla"
                     /product="beta-lactamase"
                     /label=AmpR
                     /note="confers resistance to ampicillin, carbenicillin, and
                     related antibiotics"
                     /translation="MSIQHFRVALIPFFAAFCLPVFAHPETLVKVKDAEDQLGARVGYI
                     ELDLNSGKILESFRPEERFPMMSTFKVLLCGAVLSRIDAGQEQLGRRIHYSQNDLVEYS
                     PVTEKHLTDGMTVRELCSAAITMSDNTAANLLLTTIGGPKELTAFLHNMGDHVTRLDRW
                     EPELNEAIPNDERDTTMPVAMATTLRKLLTGELLTLASRQQLIDWMEADKVAGPLLRSA
                     LPAGWFIADKSGAGERGSRGIIAALGPDGKPSRIVVIYTTGSQATMDERNRQIAEIGAS
                     LIKHW"
     primer_bind     complement(10558..10577)
                     /label=Amp-R
                     /note="Ampicillin resistance gene, reverse primer"
     rep_origin      11371..11959
                     /direction=RIGHT
                     /label=ori
                     /note="high-copy-number ColE1/pMB1/pBR322/pUC origin of
                     replication"
     primer_bind     11860..11879
                     /label=pBR322ori-F
                     /note="pBR322 origin, forward primer"
     primer_bind     12113..12130
                     /label=L4440
                     /note="L4440 vector, forward primer"
ORIGIN
        1 agcgcccaat acgcaaaccg cctctccccg cgcgttggcc gattcattaa tgcagctggc
       61 acgacaggtt tcccgactgg aaagcgggca gtgagcgcaa cgcaattaat gtgagttagc
      121 tcactcatta ggcaccccag gctttacact ttatgcttcc ggctcgtatg ttgtgtggaa
      181 ttgtgagcgg ataacaattt cacacaggaa acagctatga ccatgattac gccaagcgcg
      241 caattaaccc tcactaaagg gaacaaaagc tggagctgca agcttaatgt agtcttatgc
      301 aatactcttg tagtcttgca acatggtaac gatgagttag caacatgcct tacaaggaga
      361 gaaaaagcac cgtgcatgcc gattggtgga agtaaggtgg tacgatcgtg ccttattagg
      421 aaggcaacag acgggtctga catggattgg acgaaccact gaattgccgc attgcagaga
      481 tattgtattt aagtgcctag ctcgatacat aaacgggtct ctctggttag accagatctg
      541 agcctgggag ctctctggct aactagggaa cccactgctt aagcctcaat aaagcttgcc
      601 ttgagtgctt caagtagtgt gtgcccgtct gttgtgtgac tctggtaact agagatccct
      661 cagacccttt tagtcagtgt ggaaaatctc tagcagtggc gcccgaacag ggacttgaaa
      721 gcgaaaggga aaccagagga gctctctcga cgcaggactc ggcttgctga agcgcgcacg
      781 gcaagaggcg aggggcggcg actggtgagt acgccaaaaa ttttgactag cggaggctag
      841 aaggagagag atgggtgcga gagcgtcagt attaagcggg ggagaattag atcgcgatgg
      901 gaaaaaattc ggttaaggcc agggggaaag aaaaaatata aattaaaaca tatagtatgg
      961 gcaagcaggg agctagaacg attcgcagtt aatcctggcc tgttagaaac atcagaaggc
     1021 tgtagacaaa tactgggaca gctacaacca tcccttcaga caggatcaga agaacttaga
     1081 tcattatata atacagtagc aaccctctat tgtgtgcatc aaaggataga gataaaagac
     1141 accaaggaag ctttagacaa gatagaggaa gagcaaaaca aaagtaagac caccgcacag
     1201 caagcggccg gccgctgatc ttcagacctg gaggaggaga tatgagggac aattggagaa
     1261 gtgaattata taaatataaa gtagtaaaaa ttgaaccatt aggagtagca cccaccaagg
     1321 caaagagaag agtggtgcag agagaaaaaa gagcagtggg aataggagct ttgttccttg
     1381 ggttcttggg agcagcagga agcactatgg gcgcagcgtc aatgacgctg acggtacagg
     1441 ccagacaatt attgtctggt atagtgcagc agcagaacaa tttgctgagg gctattgagg
     1501 cgcaacagca tctgttgcaa ctcacagtct ggggcatcaa gcagctccag gcaagaatcc
     1561 tggctgtgga aagataccta aaggatcaac agctcctggg gatttggggt tgctctggaa
     1621 aactcatttg caccactgct gtgccctgat gaatccccta atgattttta tcaaaatcat
     1681 taagttaagg tagatacaca tcttgtcata tgatcaaatg gtttcgccaa aaatcaataa
     1741 tcagacaaca aaatgtgcga actcgatatt ttacacgact ctctttacca attctgcccc
     1801 gaattacact taaaacgact caacagctta acgttggctt gccacgcctt acttgactgt
     1861 aaaactctca ctcttaccga acttggccgt aacctgccaa ccaaagcgag aacaaaacat
     1921 aacatcaaac gaatcgaccg attgttaggt aatcgtcacc tccacaaaga gcgactcgct
     1981 gtataccgtt ggcatgctag ctttatctgt tcgggcaata cgatgcccat tgtacttgtt
     2041 gactggtctg atatccgtga gcaaaaacgg cttatggtat tgcgagcttc agtcgcacta
     2101 cacggtcgtt ctgttactct ttatgagaaa gcgttcccgc tttcagagca atgttcaaag
     2161 aaagctcatg accaatttct agccgacctt gcgagcattc taccgagtaa caccacaccg
     2221 ctcattgtca gtgatgctgg ctttaaagtg ccatggtata aatccgttga gaagctgggt
     2281 tggtactggt taagtcgagt aagaggaaaa gtacaatatg cagacctagg agcggaaaac
     2341 tggaaaccta tcagcaactt acatgatatg tcatctagtc actcaaagac tttaggctat
     2401 aagaggctga ctaaaagcaa tccaatctca tgccaaattc tattgtataa atctcgctct
     2461 aaaggccgaa aaaatcagcg ctcgacacgg actcattgtc accacccgtc acctaaaatc
     2521 tactcagcgt cggcaaagga gccatggatt ctagcaacta acttacctgt tgaaattcga
     2581 acacccaaac aacttgttaa tatctattcg aagcgaatgc agattgaaga aaccttccga
     2641 gacttgaaaa gtcctgccta cggactaggc ctacgccata gccgaacgag cagctcagag
     2701 cgttttgata tcatgctgct aatcgccctg atgcttcaac taacatgttg gcttgcgggc
     2761 gttcatgctc agaaacaagg ttgggacaag cacttccagg ctaacacagt cagaaatcga
     2821 aacgtactct caacagttcg cttaggcatg gaagttttgc ggcattctgg ctacacaata
     2881 acaagggaag acttactcgt ggctgcaacc ctactagctc aaaatttatt cacacatggt
     2941 tacgctttgg ggaaattatg aggggatctc tcagtgctgt gccttggaat gctagttgga
     3001 gtaataaatc tctggaacag atttggaatc acacgacctg gatggagtgg gacagagaaa
     3061 ttaacaatta cacaagctta atacactcct taattgaaga atcgcaaaac cagcaagaaa
     3121 agaatgaaca agaattattg gaattagata aatgggcaag tttgtggaat tggtttaaca
     3181 taacaaattg gctgtggtat ataaaattat tcataatgat agtaggaggc ttggtaggtt
     3241 taagaatagt ttttgctgta ctttctatag tgaatagagt taggcaggga tattcaccat
     3301 tatcgtttca gacccacctc ccaaccccga ggggacccca tatgccaagt acgcccccta
     3361 ttgacgtcaa tgacggtaaa tggcccgcct ggcattatgc ccagtacatg accttatggg
     3421 actttcctac ttggcagtac atctacgtat tagtcatcgc tattaccatg gtgatgcggt
     3481 tttggcagta catcaatggg cgtggatagc ggtttgactc acggggattt ccaagtctcc
     3541 accccattga cgtcaatggg agtttgtttt ggcaccaaaa tcaacgggac tttccaaaat
     3601 gtcgtaacaa ctccgcccca ttgacgcaaa tgggcggtag gcgtgtacgg tgggaggtct
     3661 atataagcag agctcgttta gtgaaccgtc agatcgcctg gagacgccat ccacgctgtt
     3721 ttgacctcca tagaagacac cgggaccgat ccagcctccg cggccgggaa cggtgcattg
     3781 gaacgcggat tccccgtgcc aagagtgacg taagtaccgc ctatagagtc tataggccca
     3841 cccccttggc ttcgttagaa cgcggctaca attaatacat aaccttatgt atcatacaca
     3901 tacgatttag gtgacactat agaataacat ccactttgcc tttctctcca caggtgtcca
     3961 ctcccaggtc caactgcacc tcggttctat cgattgaatt caccatggaa atggactaca
     4021 aggatgacga tgacaagggt ggtggtggtg gtgcgtcgac gatggacgag ctggccttcg
     4081 gtgaggcggc tctggaacag acactggccg agatgtgcga actggacaca gcggttttga
     4141 acgacatcga agacatgctc cagctcatca acaaccaaga cagtgacttc ccgggcctgt
     4201 ttgacgcccc ctatgctggg ggtgagacag gggacacagg ccccagcagc ccaggtgcca
     4261 actctcctga gagcttctct tctgcttctc tggcctcctc tctggaagcc ttcctgggag
     4321 gacccaaggt gacacctgca cccttgtccc ctccaccatc ggcacccgct gctttaaaga
     4381 tgtacccgtc cgtgtccccc ttttcccctg ggcctgggat caaagaggag ccagtgccac
     4441 tcaccatcct acagcctgca gcgccacagc cgtcaccggg gaccctcctg cctccgagct
     4501 tccccgcacc acccgtacag ctcagccctg cgcccgtgct gggttactcg agcctgcctt
     4561 caggcttctc agggaccctt ccaggaaaca ctcagcagcc accatctagc ctgccgctgg
     4621 cccctgcacc aggagtcttg cccacccctg ccctgcacac ccaggtccaa agcttggcct
     4681 cccagcagcc gctgccagcc tcagcagccc ctagaacaaa cactgtgacc tcacaggtcc
     4741 agcaggtccc agttgtactg cagccacact tcatcaaggc agactcactg ctgctgacag
     4801 ctgtgaagac agatgcagga gccaccatga agactgcagg catcagcacc ctggctcctg
     4861 gcacagccgt gcaggcaggt cccctgcaga ccctggtgag tggagggacc atcttggcca
     4921 cagtaccttt ggttgtggac acagacaaac tgcccatcca ccgactcgca gctggcagca
     4981 aggccctagg ctcagctcag agccgtggtg agaagcgcac agcccacaat gccattgaga
     5041 agcgctaccg gtcctctatc aatgacaaga ttgtggagct caaagacctg gtggtgggca
     5101 ctgaagcaaa gctgaataaa tctgctgtct tgcgcaaggc catcgactac atccgcttct
     5161 tgcagcacag caaccagaag ctcaagcagg agaacctgac cctacgaagt gcacacaaaa
     5221 gcaaatcact gaaggacctg gtgtcagctt gtggcagtgg aggaggcaca gatgtgtcta
     5281 tggagggcat gaaacccgaa gtggtggaga cgcttacccc tccaccctca gacgccggct
     5341 caccctccca gagtagcccc ttgtcttttg gcagcagagc tagcagcagt ggtggtagtg
     5401 actctgagcc cgacagtcca gcctttgagg atagccaggt caaagcccag cggctgcctt
     5461 cacacagccg aggcatgctg gaccgctccc gcctggccct gtgtgtactg gcctttctgt
     5521 gtctgacctg caatcctttg gcctcgcttt tcggctgggg cattctcact ccctctgatg
     5581 ctacgggtac acaccgtagt tctgggcgca gcatgctgga ggcagagagc agagatggct
     5641 ctaattggac ccagtggttg ctgccacccc tagtctggct ggccaatgga ctactagtgt
     5701 tggcctgctt ggctcttctc tttgtctatg gggaacctgt gactaggcca cactctggcc
     5761 cggctgtaca cttctggaga catcgcaaac aagctgacct ggatttggcc cggggagatt
     5821 tcccccaggc tgctcaacag ctgtggctgg ccctgcaagc gctgggccgg cccctgccca
     5881 cctcaaacct ggatctggcc tgcagtctgc tttggaacct catccgccac ctgctccagc
     5941 gtctctgggt gggccgctgg ctggcaggcc aggccggggg cctgctgagg gaccgtgggc
     6001 tgaggaagga tgcccgtgcc agtgcccggg atgcggctgt tgtctaccat aagctgcacc
     6061 agctgcatgc catgggcaag tacacaggag gacatcttgc tgcttctaac ctggcactaa
     6121 gtgccctcaa cctggctgag tgcgcaggag atgctatctc catggcaaca ctggcagaga
     6181 tctatgtggc agcggccctg agggtcaaaa ccagcctccc aagagccctg cacttcttga
     6241 cacgtttctt cctgagcagc gcccgccagg cctgcctagc acagagcggc tcggtgcctc
     6301 ttgccatgca gtggctctgc caccctgtag gtcaccgttt ctttgtggac ggggactggg
     6361 ccgtgcacgg tgcccccccg gagagcctgt acagcgtggc tgggaaccca gtggatccgc
     6421 tggcccaggt gacccggcta ttccgtgaac atctcctaga gcgagcgttg aactgtattg
     6481 ctcagcccag cccaggggca gctgacggag acagggagtt ctcagatgcc cttggatatc
     6541 tgcagttgct aaatagctgt tctgatgctg ccggggctcc tgcttgcagt ttctctgtca
     6601 gctccagcat ggctgccacc actggcccag acccagtggc caagtggtgg gcctcactga
     6661 cagctgtggt gatccactgg ctgaggcggg atgaagaggc agctgagcgc ttgtacccac
     6721 tggtagagca tatcccccag gtgctgcagg acactgagag acccctgccc agggcagctc
     6781 tgtactcctt caaggctgcc cgggctctgc tggaccacag aaaggtggaa tctagcccag
     6841 ccagcctggc catctgtgag aaggccagtg ggtacctgcg ggacagctta gcctctacac
     6901 caactggcag ttccattgac aaggccatgc agctgctcct gtgtgatcta cttcttgtgg
     6961 cccgtaccag tctgtggcag cggcagcagt caccagcttc agtccaggta gctcacggta
     7021 ccagcaatgg accccaggcc tctgctctgg agctgcgtgg tttccaacat gacctgagca
     7081 gcctgcggcg gttggcacag agcttccggc ctgctatgag gagggtattc ctacatgagg
     7141 ccacagctcg gctgatggca ggagcaagtc ctgcccggac acaccagctc ctggatcgca
     7201 gtctgaggag gagggcaggt tccagtggca aaggaggcac tacagctgag ctggagccac
     7261 ggcccacatg gcgggagcac accgaggccc tgctgttggc atcctgctat ctgccccctg
     7321 ccttcctgtc ggctcctggg cagcgaatga gcatgctggc cgaggcggca cgcaccgtag
     7381 agaagcttgg cgatcaccgg ctactgctgg actgccagca gatgctcctg cgcctgggcg
     7441 gcggaaccac cgtcacttcc agctaggcgg ccgcagtgag aattctcgac ctcgagacaa
     7501 atggcagtat tcatccacaa ttttaaaaga aaagggggga ttggggggta cagtgcaggg
     7561 gaaagaatag tagacataat agcaacagac atacaaacta aagaattaca aaaacaaatt
     7621 acaaaaattc aaaattttcg ggtttattac agggacagca gagatccact ttggccgcgg
     7681 ctcgaggggg ttggggttgc gccttttcca aggcagccct gggtttgcgc agggacgcgg
     7741 ctgctctggg cgtggttccg ggaaacgcag cggcgccgac cctgggtctc gcacattctt
     7801 cacgtccgtt cgcagcgtca cccggatctt cgccgctacc cttgtgggcc ccccggcgac
     7861 gcttcctgct ccgcccctaa gtcgggaagg ttccttgcgg ttcgcggcgt gccggacgtg
     7921 acaaacggaa gccgcacgtc tcactagtac cctcgcagac ggacagcgcc agggagcaat
     7981 ggcagcgcgc cgaccgcgat gggctgtggc caatagcggc tgctcagcag ggcgcgccga
     8041 gagcagcggc cgggaagggg cggtgcggga ggcggggtgt ggggcggtag tgtgggccct
     8101 gttcctgccc gcgcggtgtt ccgcattctg caagcctccg gagcgcacgt cggcagtcgg
     8161 ctccctcgtt gaccgaatca ccgacctctc tccccagggg gatccaccgg agcttaccat
     8221 gaccgagtac aagcccacgg tgcgcctcgc cacccgcgac gacgtcccca gggccgtacg
     8281 caccctcgcc gccgcgttcg ccgactaccc cgccacgcgc cacaccgtcg atccggaccg
     8341 ccacatcgag cgggtcaccg agctgcaaga actcttcctc acgcgcgtcg ggctcgacat
     8401 cggcaaggtg tgggtcgcgg acgacggcgc cgcggtggcg gtctggacca cgccggagag
     8461 cgtcgaagcg ggggcggtgt tcgccgagat cggcccgcgc atggccgagt tgagcggttc
     8521 ccggctggcc gcgcagcaac agatggaagg cctcctggcg ccgcaccggc ccaaggagcc
     8581 cgcgtggttc ctggccaccg tcggcgtctc gcccgaccac cagggcaagg gtctgggcag
     8641 cgccgtcgtg ctccccggag tggaggcggc cgagcgcgcc ggggtgcccg ccttcctgga
     8701 gacctccgcg ccccgcaacc tccccttcta cgagcggctc ggcttcaccg tcaccgccga
     8761 cgtcgaggtg cccgaaggac cgcgcacctg gtgcatgacc cgcaagcccg gtgcctgacg
     8821 cccgccccac gacccgcagc gcccgaccga aaggagcgca cgaccccatg catcggtacc
     8881 tttaagacca atgacttaca aggcagctgt agatcttagc cactttttaa aagaaaaggg
     8941 gggactggaa gggctaattc actcccaacg aagacaagat ctgctttttg cttgtactgg
     9001 gtctctctgg ttagaccaga tctgagcctg ggagctctct ggctaactag ggaacccact
     9061 gcttaagcct caataaagct tgccttgagt gcttcaagta gtgtgtgccc gtctgttgtg
     9121 tgactctggt aactagagat ccctcagacc cttttagtca gtgtggaaaa tctctagcag
     9181 tagtagttca tgtcatctta ttattcagta tttataactt gcaaagaaat gaatatcaga
     9241 gagtgagagg aacttgttta ttgcagctta taatggttac aaataaagca atagcatcac
     9301 aaatttcaca aataaagcat ttttttcact gcattctagt tgtggtttgt ccaaactcat
     9361 caatgtatct tatcatgtct ggctctagct atcccgcccc taactccgcc catcccgccc
     9421 ctaactccgc ccagttccgc ccattctccg ccccatggct gactaatttt ttttatttat
     9481 gcagaggccg aggccgcctc ggcctctgag ctattccaga agtagtgagg aggctttttt
     9541 ggaggcctag ggacgtaccc aattcgccct atagtgagtc gtattacgcg cgctcactgg
     9601 ccgtcgtttt acaacgtcgt gactgggaaa accctggcgt tacccaactt aatcgccttg
     9661 cagcacatcc ccctttcgcc agctggcgta atagcgaaga ggcccgcacc gatcgccctt
     9721 cccaacagtt gcgcagcctg aatggcgaat gggnnnnnnn nnnnnnnnnn nnnnnnnnnn
     9781 nnnnnnnnnn nnnnnnnnnn nnnnnnnnnn nnnnnnnnnn nnnnnnnnnn nnnnnnnnnn
     9841 nnnnnnnnnn nnnnnnnnnn nnnnnnnnnn nnnnnnncnn nnnnnnnnnn nnnnnnnnnn
     9901 nnnnnnnnnn nnnnnnnnnn nnnnnnnnnn nnnnnnnnnn nnnnnnnnnn nnnnnnnnnn
     9961 nnnnnnnnna nnnnnnnnnn nnnnnnnnnn nnnnnnnnnn nnnnnnnnnn nnnnnnnnnc
    10021 ctttgacgtt ggagtccacg ttctttaata gtggactctt gttccaaact ggaacaacac
    10081 tcaaccctat ctcggtctat tcttttgatt tataagggat tttgccgatt tcggcctatt
    10141 ggttaaaaaa tgagctgatt taacaaaaat ttaacgcgaa ttttaacaaa atattaacgc
    10201 ttacaattta ggtggcactt ttcggggaaa tgtgcgcgga acccctattt gtttattttt
    10261 ctaaatacat tcaaatatgt atccgctcat gagacaataa ccctgataaa tgcttcaata
    10321 atattgaaaa aggaagagta tgagtattca acatttccgt gtcgccctta ttcccttttt
    10381 tgcggcattt tgccttcctg tttttgctca cccagaaacg ctggtgaaag taaaagatgc
    10441 tgaagatcag ttgggtgcac gagtgggtta catcgaactg gatctcaaca gcggtaagat
    10501 ccttgagagt tttcgccccg aagaacgttt tccaatgatg agcactttta aagttctgct
    10561 atgtggcgcg gtattatccc gtattgacgc cgggcaagag caactcggtc gccgcataca
    10621 ctattctcag aatgacttgg ttgagtactc accagtcaca gaaaagcatc ttacggatgg
    10681 catgacagta agagaattat gcagtgctgc cataaccatg agtgataaca ctgcggccaa
    10741 cttacttctg acaacgatcg gaggaccgaa ggagctaacc gcttttttgc acaacatggg
    10801 ggatcatgta actcgccttg atcgttggga accggagctg aatgaagcca taccaaacga
    10861 cgagcgtgac accacgatgc ctgtagcaat ggcaacaacg ttgcgcaaac tattaactgg
    10921 cgaactactt actctagctt cccggcaaca attaatagac tggatggagg cggataaagt
    10981 tgcaggacca cttctgcgct cggcccttcc ggctggctgg tttattgctg ataaatctgg
    11041 agccggtgag cgtgggtctc gcggtatcat tgcagcactg gggccagatg gtaagccctc
    11101 ccgtatcgta gttatctaca cgacggggag tcaggcaact atggatgaac gaaatagaca
    11161 gatcgctgag ataggtgcct cactgattaa gcattggtaa ctgtcagacc aagtttactc
    11221 atatatactt tagattgatt taaaacttca tttttaattt aaaaggatct aggtgaagat
    11281 cctttttgat aatctcatga ccaaaatccc ttaacgtgag ttttcgttcc actgagcgtc
    11341 agaccccgta gaaaagatca aaggatcttc ttgagatcct ttttttctgc gcgtaatctg
    11401 ctgcttgcaa acaaaaaaac caccgctacc agcggtggtt tgtttgccgg atcaagagct
    11461 accaactctt tttccgaagg taactggctt cagcagagcg cagataccaa atactgttct
    11521 tctagtgtag ccgtagttag gccaccactt caagaactct gtagcaccgc ctacatacct
    11581 cgctctgcta atcctgttac cagtggctgc tgccagtggc gataagtcgt gtcttaccgg
    11641 gttggactca agacgatagt taccggataa ggcgcagcgg tcgggctgaa cggggggttc
    11701 gtgcacacag cccagcttgg agcgaacgac ctacaccgaa ctgagatacc tacagcgtga
    11761 gctatgagaa agcgccacgc ttcccgaagg gagaaaggcg gacaggtatc cggtaagcgg
    11821 cagggtcgga acaggagagc gcacgaggga gcttccaggg ggaaacgcct ggtatcttta
    11881 tagtcctgtc gggtttcgcc acctctgact tgagcgtcga tttttgtgat gctcgtcagg
    11941 ggggcggagc ctatggaaaa acgccagcaa cgcggccttt ttacggttcc tggccttttg
    12001 ctggcctttt gctcacatgt tctttcctgc gttatcccct gattctgtgg ataaccgtat
    12061 taccgccttt gagtgagctg ataccgctcg ccgcagccga acgaccgagc gcagcgagtc
    12121 agtgagcgag gaagcggaag
//
