[The description below was written by a language model from this plasmid's Addgene catalogue record and the feature table of its GenBank file.]
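Description:
pLKO-puro FLAG SREBP1 is a lentiviral mammalian expression plasmid of about 12.1 kb built on pLKO.1-puro, a backbone normally used for shRNA delivery. Here the U6 promoter has been replaced with a human CMV immediate early promoter so that the vector expresses a cDNA instead. In bacteria it is maintained through a high-copy ColE1/pUC-type origin and selected with ampicillin via beta-lactamase. An f1 origin and flanking lac, T3 and T7 elements are also carried over from the parental cloning backbone.

The payload is mouse SREBP1 (Srebf1), recorded as carrying a V225M substitution. It is cloned between retained SalI and NotI sites, in frame with an N-terminal FLAG epitope supplied by the backbone. The feature table annotates the FLAG tag downstream of CMV but does not annotate the SREBP1 coding region itself, which presumably lies in the unannotated stretch between the tag and the cPPT/CTS.

The viral framework is that of a third-generation, self-inactivating HIV-1 vector. An RSV promoter fused to a truncated 5' LTR drives genomic RNA production in packaging cells. The Psi signal directs encapsidation, the RRE permits Rev-dependent nuclear export, and the U3-deleted 3' LTR inactivates LTR promoter activity after integration. A separate human PGK promoter drives puromycin N-acetyltransferase, allowing selection of stably transduced cells. An SV40 poly(A) signal and SV40 origin lie outside the 3' LTR.

The construct is suited to transient or stable expression of epitope-tagged SREBP1 in mammalian cells, with FLAG allowing detection or immunoprecipitation. The associated publication concerns mTORC1 regulation of lipin 1 and the SREBP pathway.
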