Addgene plasmid #32017: pLKO-puro FLAG SREBP1
Depositing lab: David Sabatini. Depositing organization: Whitehead Institute for Biomedical Research. Publication: mTOR Complex 1 Regulates Lipin 1 Localization to Control the SREBP Pathway. Peterson TR, Sengupta SS, Harris TE, Carmack AE, Kang SA, Balderas E, Guertin DA, Madden KL, Carpenter AE, Finck BN, Sabatini DM. Cell. 2011 Aug 5;146(3):408-20. 10.1016/j.cell.2011.06.034 PubMed 21816276.
Backbone
  Vector backbone: pLKO.1-puro
  Backbone size w/o insert (bp): 7100
  Modifications to backbone: U6 replaced by CMV and FLAG added N-term to insert. 5->3': CMV-> FLAG -> sal I restriction site -> 1 base(to keep in frame) -> cDNA -> Not I restriction site
  Vector type: Mammalian Expression, Lentiviral
  Selectable markers: Puromycin
Growth in bacteria
  Bacterial resistance: Ampicillin, 100 μg/mL
  Growth temperature: 37°C
  Growth strain: Stbl3
  Copy number: High Copy
Gene/Insert
  Gene/Insert name: SREBP1
  Species: M. musculus (mouse)
  Mutation: V225M
  Entrez Gene: Srebf1 (a.k.a. ADD1, SREBP1, bHLHd1)
  Promoter: CMV
  Tag / fusion protein: FLAG (N terminal on backbone)
  Cloning method: Restriction Enzyme; 5′ cloning site SalI (not destroyed); 3′ cloning site NotI (not destroyed)
  Sequencing primers: 5′ CMV forward
Terms and licenses: Academic/Nonprofit Terms; Industry Terms: Not Available to Industry
How to cite: pLKO-puro FLAG SREBP1 was a gift from David Sabatini (Addgene plasmid # 32017 ; http://n2t.net/addgene:32017 ; RRID:Addgene_32017)
