>Addgene plasmid #32017 | pLKO-puro FLAG SREBP1 | addgene partial sequence | sequence record 37348 | CMV-F 5'-CGCAAATGGGCGGTAGGCGTG-3'
CGGGGTTTGCGACTGTTNGTGAACCGTCAGATCGCCTGGAGACGCCATCCACGCTGTTTTGACCTCCATA
GAAGACACCGGGACCGATCCAGCCTCCGCGGCCGGGAACGGTGCATTGGAACGCGGATTCCCCGTGCCAA
GAGTGACGTAAGTACCGCCTATAGAGTCTATAGGCCCACCCCCTTGGCTTCGTTAGAACGCGGCTACAAT
TAATACATAACCTTATGTATCATACACATACGATTTAGGTGACACTATAGAATAACATCCACTTTGCCTT
TCTCTCCACAGGTGTCCACTCCCAGGTCCAACTGCACCTCGGTTCTATCGATTGAATTCACCATGGAAAT
GGACTACAAGGATGACGATGACAAGGGTGGTGGTGGTGGTGCGTCGACGATGGACGAGCTGGCCTTCGGT
GAGGCGGCTCTGGAACAGACACTGGCCGAGATGTGCGAACTGGACACAGCGGTTTTGAACGACATCGAAG
ACATGCTCCAGCTCATCAACAACCAAGACAGTGACTTCCCGGGCCTGTTTGACGCCCCCTATGCTGGGGG
TGAGACAGGGGACACAGGCCCCAGCAGCCCAGGTGCCAACTCTCCTGAGAGCTTCTCTTCTGCTTCTCTG
GCCTCCTCTCTGGAAGCCTTCCTGGGAGGACCCAAGGTGACACCTGCACCCTTGTCCCCTCCACCATCGG
CACCCGCTGCTTTAAAGATGTACCCGTCCGTGTCCCCCTTTTCCCCTGGGCCTGGGATCAAAGAGGAGCC
AGTGCCACTCACCATCCTACAGCCTGCAGCGCCACAGCCGTCACCGGGGACCCTCCTGCCTCCGAGCTTC
CCCGCACCACCCGTACAGCTCAGCCCTTGCGCCCGTGCTGGGTTACTCGAGCCTGCCTTCAGGCTTCTCA
GGGACCCTTCCAGGAAAACACTCAGCAGCCACCATCTAGCCTGCCGCTGG
